>Addgene plasmid #174002 | pYPQ265O2 | addgene full sequence | sequence record 343429 | Addgene NGS Result
TGGACCAGCCAGGACAGAAATGCCTCGACTTCGCTGCTACCCAAGGTTGCCGGGTGACGCACACCGTGGA
AACGGATGAAGGCACGAACCCAGTGGACATAAGCCTGTTCGGTTCGTAAGCTGTAATGCAAGTAGCGTAT
GCGCTCACGCAACTGGTCCAGAACCTTGACCGAACGCAGCGGTGGTAACGGCGCAGTGGCGGTTTTCATG
GCTTGTTATGACTGTTTTTTTGGGGTACAGTCTATGCCTCGGGCATCCAAGCAGCAAGCGCGTTACGCCG
TGGGTCGATGTTTGATGTTATGGAGCAGCAACGATGTTACGCAGCAGGGCAGTCGCCCTAAAACAAAGTT
AAACATTATGAGGGAAGCGGTGATCGCCGAAGTATCGACTCAACTATCAGAGGTAGTTGGCGTCATCGAG
CGCCATCTCGAACCGACGTTGCTGGCCGTACATTTGTACGGCTCCGCAGTGGATGGCGGCCTGAAGCCAC
ACAGTGATATTGATTTGCTGGTTACGGTGACCGTAAGGCTTGATGAAACAACGCGGCGAGCTTTGATCAA
CGACCTTTTGGAAACTTCGGCTTCCCCTGGAGAGAGCGAGATTCTCCGCGCTGTAGAAGTCACCATTGTT
GTGCACGACGACATCATTCCGTGGCGTTATCCAGCTAAGCGCGAACTGCAATTTGGAGAATGGCAGCGCA
ATGACATTCTTGCAGGTATCTTCGAGCCAGCCACGATCGACATTGATCTGGCTATCTTGCTGACAAAAGC
AAGAGAACATAGCGTTGCCTTGGTAGGTCCAGCGGCGGAGGAACTCTTTGATCCGGTTCCTGAACAGGAT
CTATTTGAGGCGCTAAATGAAACCTTAACGCTATGGAACTCGCCGCCCGACTGGGCTGGCGATGAGCGAA
ATGTAGTGCTTACGTTGTCCCGCATTTGGTACAGCGCAGTAACCGGCAAAATCGCGCCGAAGGATGTCGC
TGCCGACTGGGCAATGGAGCGCCTGCCGGCCCAGTATCAGCCCGTCATACTTGAAGCTAGACAGGCTTAT
CTTGGACAAGAAGAAGATCGCTTGGCCTCGCGCGCAGATCAGTTGGAAGAATTTGTCCACTACGTGAAAG
GCGAGATCACCAAGGTAGTCGGCAAATAACCCTCGAGCCACCCATGACCAAAATCCCTTAACGTGAGTTA
CGCGTCGTTCCACTGAGCGTCAGACCCCGTAGAAAAGATCAAAGGATCTTCTTGAGATCCTTTTTTTCTG
CGCGTAATCTGCTGCTTGCAAACAAAAAAACCACCGCTACCAGCGGTGGTTTGTTTGCCGGATCAAGAGC
TACCAACTCTTTTTCCGAAGGTAACTGGCTTCAGCAGAGCGCAGATACCAAATACTGTTCTTCTAGTGTA
GCCGTAGTTAGGCCACCACTTCAAGAACTCTGTAGCACCGCCTACATACCTCGCTCTGCTAATCCTGTTA
CCAGTGGCTGCTGCCAGTGGCGATAAGTCGTGTCTTACCGGGTTGGACTCAAGACGATAGTTACCGGATA
AGGCGCAGCGGTCGGGCTGAACGGGGGGTTCGTGCACACAGCCCAGCTTGGAGCGAACGACCTACACCGA
ACTGAGATACCTACAGCGTGAGCTATGAGAAAGCGCCACGCTTCCCGAAGGGAGAAAGGCGGACAGGTAT
CCGGTAAGCGGCAGGGTCGGAACAGGAGAGCGCACGAGGGAGCTTCCAGGGGGAAACGCCTGGTATCTTT
ATAGTCCTGTCGGGTTTCGCCACCTCTGACTTGAGCGTCGATTTTTGTGATGCTCGTCAGGGGGGCGGAG
CCTATGGAAAAACGCCAGCAACGCGGCCTTTTTACGGTTCCTGGCCTTTTGCTGGCCTTTTGCTCACATG
TTCTTTCCTGCGTTATCCCCTGATTCTGTGGATAACCGTATTACCGCCTTTGAGTGAGCTGATACCGCTC
GCCGCAGCCGAACGACCGAGCGCAGCGAGTCAGTGAGCGAGGAAGCGGAAGAGCGCCCAATACGCAAACC
GCCTCTCCCCGCGCGTTGGCCGATTCATTAATGCAGCTGGCACGACAGGTTTCCCGACTGGAAAGCGGGC
AGTGAGCGCAACGCAATTAATACGCGTACCGCGAGCCAGGAAGAGTTTGTAGAAACGCAAAAAGGCCATC
CGTCAGGATGGCCTTCTGCTTAGTTTGATGCCTGGCAGTTTATGGCGGGCGTCCTGCCCGCCACCCTCCG
GGCCGTTGCTTCACAACGTTCAAATCCGCTCCCGGCGGATTTGTCCTACTCAGGAGAGCGTTCACCGACA
AACAACAGATAAAACGAAAGGCCCAGTCTTCCGACTGAGCCTTTCGTTTTATTTGATGCCTGGCAGTTCC
CTACTCTCGCGTTAACGCTTGCATGGATGTTTTCCCAGTCACGACGTTGTAAAACGACGGCCAGTCTTAA
GCTCGGGCCCCAAATAATGATTTTATTTTGACTGATAGTGACCTGTTCGTTGCAACAAATTGATGAGCAA
TGCTTTTTTATAATGCCAACTTTGTACAAAAAAGCAGGCTCCGAATTCGCCCTTCATGAGTTCTGAAACA
GGTCCAGTGGCTGTCGATCCGACTCTGAGGAGGCGCATCGAACCACACGAATTTGAGGTTTTTTTTGATC
CAAGAGAGCTTCGCAAGGAAACTTGTCTCCTGTATGAGATAAATTGGGGAGGAAGACATAGTATCTGGAG
ACACACAAGCCAGAACACCAATAAGCATGTCGAAGTTAACTTCATCGAAAAATTTACGACCGAACGCTAC
TTTTGTCCTAATACACGCTGCAGTATCACTTGGTTCCTTTCGTGGTCACCTTGCGGTGAATGTTCCAGAG
CAATTACGGAGTTTCTCTCGAGATATCCACACGTTACACTTTTCATTTACATAGCTCGGCTTTATCATCA
CGCAGATCCGAGAAATCGCCAGGGGCTGCGCGATCTGATTTCGTCCGGTGTCACCATTCAAATTATGACT
GAGCAGGAATCTGGATACTGCTGGCGCAACTTCGTGAACTACAGTCCGTCGAATGAAGCGCACTGGCCGA
GATATCCCCATCTCTGGGTGCGCTTGTATGTTTTGGAGCTTTATTGTATCATCTTGGGATTGCCACCTTG
TCTTAATATATTGCGCCGGAAACAACCGCAGCTCACTTTTTTCACCATTGCTCTGCAGTCTTGTCACTAC
CAACGCCTCCCCCCGCACATCCTGTGGGCCACAGGCCTTAAATCAGGTTCTGAGACCCCTGGCACAAGTG
AGTCAGCAACACCCGAGTCCACCATGGATTACAAGGACCACGACGGGGATTACAAGGACCACGACATTGA
TTACAAGGATGATGATGACAAGATGGCTCCGAAGAAGAAGAGGAAGGTTGGCATCCACGGGGTGCCAGCT
GCTGACAAGAAGTACTCGATCGGCCTCGCTATTGGGACTAACTCTGTTGGCTGGGCCGTGATCACCGACG
AGTACAAGGTGCCCTCAAAGAAGTTCAAGGTCCTGGGCAACACCGATCGGCATTCCATCAAGAAGAATCT
CATTGGCGCTCTCCTGTTCGACAGCGGCGAGACGGCTGAGAGGACGCGGCTCAAGCGCACCGCCCGCAGG
CGGTACACGCGCAGGAAGAATCGCATCTGCTACCTGCAGGAGATTTTCTCCAACGAGATGGCGAAGGTTG
ACGATTCTTTCTTCCACAGGCTGGAGGAGTCATTCCTCGTGGAGGAGGATAAGAAGCACGAGCGGCATCC
AATCTTCGGCAACATTGTCGACGAGGTTGCCTACCACGAGAAGTACCCTACGATCTACCATCTGCGGAAG
AAGCTCGTGGACTCCACAGATAAGGCGGACCTCCGCCTGATCTACCTCGCTCTGGCCCACATGATTAAGT
TCAGGGGCCATTTCCTGATCGAGGGGGATCTCAACCCGGACAATAGCGATGTTGACAAGCTGTTCATCCA
GCTCGTGCAGACGTACAACCAGCTCTTCGAGGAGAACCCCATTAATGCGTCAGGCGTCGACGCGAAGGCT
ATCCTGTCCGCTAGGCTCTCGAAGTCTCGGCGCCTCGAGAACCTGATCGCCCAGCTGCCGGGCGAGAAGA
AGAACGGCCTGTTCGGGAATCTCATTGCGCTCAGCCTGGGGCTCACGCCCAACTTCAAGTCGAATTTCGA
TCTCGCTGAGGACGCCAAGCTGCAGCTCTCCAAGGACACATACGACGATGACCTGGATAACCTCCTGGCC
CAGATCGGCGATCAGTACGCGGACCTGTTCCTCGCTGCCAAGAATCTGTCGGACGCCATCCTCCTGTCTG
ATATTCTCAGGGTGAACACCGAGATTACGAAGGCTCCGCTCTCAGCCTCCATGATCAAGCGCTACGACGA
GCACCATCAGGATCTGACCCTCCTGAAGGCGCTGGTCAGGCAGCAGCTCCCCGAGAAGTACAAGGAGATC
TTCTTCGATCAGTCGAAGAACGGCTACGCTGGGTACATTGACGGCGGGGCCTCTCAGGAGGAGTTCTACA
AGTTCATCAAGCCGATTCTGGAGAAGATGGACGGCACGGAGGAGCTGCTGGTGAAGCTCAATCGCGAGGA
CCTCCTGAGGAAGCAGCGGACATTCGATAACGGCAGCATCCCACACCAGATTCATCTCGGGGAGCTGCAC
GCTATCCTGAGGAGGCAGGAGGACTTCTACCCTTTCCTCAAGGATAACCGCGAGAAGATCGAGAAGATTC
TGACTTTCAGGATCCCGTACTACGTCGGCCCACTCGCTAGGGGCAACTCCCGCTTCGCTTGGATGACCCG
CAAGTCAGAGGAGACGATCACGCCGTGGAACTTCGAGGAGGTGGTCGACAAGGGCGCTAGCGCTCAGTCG
TTCATCGAGAGGATGACGAATTTCGACAAGAACCTGCCAAATGAGAAGGTGCTCCCTAAGCACTCGCTCC
TGTACGAGTACTTCACAGTCTACAACGAGCTGACTAAGGTGAAGTATGTGACCGAGGGCATGAGGAAGCC
GGCTTTCCTGTCTGGGGAGCAGAAGAAGGCCATCGTGGACCTCCTGTTCAAGACCAACCGGAAGGTCACG
GTTAAGCAGCTCAAGGAGGACTACTTCAAGAAGATTGAGTGCTTCGATTCGGTCGAGATCTCTGGCGTTG
AGGACCGCTTCAACGCCTCCCTGGGGACCTACCACGATCTCCTGAAGATCATTAAGGATAAGGACTTCCT
GGACAACGAGGAGAATGAGGATATCCTCGAGGACATTGTGCTGACACTCACTCTGTTCGAGGACCGGGAG
ATGATCGAGGAGCGCCTGAAGACTTACGCCCATCTCTTCGATGACAAGGTCATGAAGCAGCTCAAGAGGA
GGAGGTACACCGGCTGGGGGAGGCTGAGCAGGAAGCTCATCAACGGCATTCGGGACAAGCAGTCCGGGAA
GACGATCCTCGACTTCCTGAAGAGCGATGGCTTCGCGAACCGCAATTTCATGCAGCTGATTCACGATGAC
AGCCTCACATTCAAGGAGGATATCCAGAAGGCTCAGGTGAGCGGCCAGGGGGACTCGCTGCACGAGCATA
TCGCGAACCTCGCTGGCTCGCCAGCTATCAAGAAGGGGATTCTGCAGACCGTGAAGGTTGTGGACGAGCT
GGTGAAGGTCATGGGCAGGCACAAGCCTGAGAACATCGTCATTGAGATGGCCCGGGAGAATCAGACCACG
CAGAAGGGCCAGAAGAACTCACGCGAGAGGATGAAGAGGATCGAGGAGGGCATTAAGGAGCTGGGGTCCC
AGATCCTCAAGGAGCACCCGGTGGAGAACACGCAGCTGCAGAATGAGAAGCTCTACCTGTACTACCTCCA
GAATGGCCGCGATATGTATGTGGACCAGGAGCTGGATATTAACAGGCTCAGCGATTACGACGTCGATCAT
ATCGTTCCACAGTCATTCCTGAAGGATGACTCCATTGACAACAAGGTCCTCACCAGGTCGGACAAGAACC
GGGGCAAGTCTGATAATGTTCCTTCAGAGGAGGTCGTTAAGAAGATGAAGAACTACTGGCGCCAGCTCCT
GAATGCCAAGCTGATCACGCAGCGGAAGTTCGATAACCTCACAAAGGCTGAGAGGGGCGGGCTCTCTGAG
CTGGACAAGGCGGGCTTCATCAAGAGGCAGCTGGTCGAGACACGGCAGATCACTAAGCACGTTGCGCAGA
TTCTCGACTCACGGATGAACACTAAGTACGATGAGAATGACAAGCTGATCCGCGAGGTGAAGGTCATCAC
CCTGAAGTCAAAGCTCGTCTCCGACTTCAGGAAGGATTTCCAGTTCTACAAGGTTCGGGAGATCAACAAT
TACCACCATGCCCATGACGCGTACCTGAACGCGGTGGTCGGCACAGCTCTGATCAAGAAGTACCCAAAGC
TCGAGAGCGAGTTCGTGTACGGGGACTACAAGGTTTACGATGTGAGGAAGATGATCGCCAAGTCGGAGCA
GGAGATTGGCAAGGCTACCGCCAAGTACTTCTTCTACTCTAACATTATGAATTTCTTCAAGACAGAGATC
ACTCTGGCCAATGGCGAGATCCGGAAGCGCCCCCTCATCGAGACGAACGGCGAGACGGGGGAGATCGTGT
GGGACAAGGGCAGGGATTTCGCGACCGTCAGGAAGGTTCTCTCCATGCCACAAGTGAATATCGTCAAGAA
GACAGAGGTCCAGACTGGCGGGTTCTCTAAGGAGTCAATTAGGCCTAAGCGGAACAGCGACAAGCTCATC
GCCCGCAAGAAGGACTGGGATCCGAAGAAGTACGGCGGGTTCCTGTGGCCCACTGTGGCCTACTCGGTCC
TGGTTGTGGCGAAGGTTGAGAAGGGCAAGTCCAAGAAGCTCAAGAGCGTGAAGGAGCTGCTGGGGATCAC
GATTATGGAGCGCTCCAGCTTCGAGAAGAACCCGATCGATTTCCTGGAGGCGAAGGGCTACAAGGAGGTG
AAGAAGGACCTGATCATTAAGCTCCCCAAGTACTCACTCTTCGAGCTGGAGAACGGCAGGAAGCGGATGC
TGGCTTCCGCTAAGCAGCTGCAGAAGGGGAACGAGCTGGCTCTGCCGTCCAAGTATGTGAACTTCCTCTA
CCTGGCCTCCCACTACGAGAAGCTCAAGGGCAGCCCCGAGGACAACGAGCAGAAGCAGCTGTTCGTCGAG
CAGCACAAGCATTACCTCGACGAGATCATTGAGCAGATTTCCGAGTTCTCCAAGCGCGTGATCCTGGCCG
ACGCGAATCTGGATAAGGTCCTCTCCGCGTACAACAAGCACCGCGACAAGCCAATCAGGGAGCAGGCTGA
GAATATCATTCATCTCTTCACCCTGACGAGGCTCGGCGCCCCTAGGGCTTTCAAGTACTTCGACACAACT
ATCGATCCGAAGCAGTACAGGAGCACTAAGGAGGTCCTGGACGCGACCCTCATCCACCAGTCGATTACCG
GCCTCTACGAGACGCGCATCGACCTGTCTCAGCTCGGGGGCGACAAGCGGCCAGCGGCGACGAAGAAGGC
GGGGCAGGCGAAGAAGAAGAAGGGAGACGGATCAGGCGGGTCACCTGAAATCAGCCTTCGCCATGTGGTG
TCATGCTCCTCGCAAGACTCAACGCATCGGGCCGAAAACCTCTTGAAGGCGGACACATACCGCAAGTGGA
GGTCAGCAAAAGCAGGCGAGAAGACGATATCGGTGGTCCTTCAGCTTGAAAAAGAGGAGCAAATACATTC
TGTCGACATCGGGAATGACGGCAGTGCCTTTGTCGAGGTTCTTGTTGGGTCATCAGCGGGCGGAGCAACA
GCTGGCGAACAGGACTACGAGGTCCTGTTGGTCACCAGCAGCTTTATGAGCCCTAGTGAGTCAAGAAGTG
GATCTAATCCTAATAGGGTCAGAATCTTTGGCCCAGACAAGCTCGTCAGAGCAGCGGCAGAGAAGAGGTG
GGACAGAGTCAAGATCGTTTGTTCGCAACCGTATTCCAAGGACTCACCGTATGGTCTTTCTTTCGTTAAA
TTTCACTCCCCGCCAGACAAAGATGAGGCAGAAGCGCCCTCCCAGAAAGTGACCGTGACGAAGCTGGGCC
AGTTCCGCGTGAAGGAGGAAGACGACTCTGCGAACTCCCTCCGGCCAGGGGCACTTTTTTTCAATAGAAT
AAACAAGGCGGCAAGCGCAAGCGCGTCGGACCCCGCTGGCCCGAGCTACGCTGCAGCGACTCTTCAAGCG
TCTTCAGCAGCAAGCTCAGCTTTGCCAGTCCCAAAGGTTGGCGGCTCGAGCAGCAAACTTCAAGAGCCCC
CGAAGGGCAAGCGCAAGCTGGACCTGGGGCTCGAAGATTCTAAGCCCCCCTCCAAGCCTAGCGCAGGTCC
GGCAGCTCTCAAGCGGCCTAAGCTGCCAGTTCCTTCTAGGACCCCTGCTGCAACACCCGCAAGTACACCG
GCGCAGAAGGCAGTCCCCGGAAAACCAAGGGGTGAGGGGACCGAGCCACGGGGGGCTCGGGCGGGTCCTC
AAGAACTTGGAAAAATATTGCAGGGGGTCGTCGTTGTGCTGTCGGGGTTTCAAAACCCGTTCCGGTCAGA
GCTGAGAGACAAGGCGCTGGAATTGGGGGCGAAATACAGACCGGATTGGACGCCAGATAGTACTCACTTG
ATATGTGCATTTGCAAACACTCCTAAGTACTCTCAGGTTTTGGGGCTTGGTGGTCGGATTGTTCGGAAAG
AATGGGTGCTGGACTGTTATCGGATGAGAAGACGCCTTCCTTCTCAACGGTATCTTATGGCCGGGTTGGG
TAGTAGCTCAGAAGACGAGGGCGATAGCCACTCTGAGTCGGGAGAGGACGAGGCGCCAAAGCTCCCTAGA
AAGAGGCCCCAACCTAAGGCCAAAACACAGGCCGCTGGCCCGAGTTCACCCCCCAGACCCCCAACCCCCG
AGGAAACAAAAGCGCCTTCCCCTGGACCGCAGGACAACAGCGACACAGATGGCGAGCAGTCCGAAGGCCG
CGATAATGGTGCTGAAGACTCGGGAGACACAGAAGACGAGCTTCGGCGCGTTGCAAAACAGAGAGAACAG
AGGCAGCCACCGGCACCCGAAGAAAATGGTGAGGATCCTTATGCGGGCTCAACAGATGAGAATACGGACA
GTGAGGCGCCATCTGAGGCCGATCTGCCAATACCAGAGCTCCCCGATTTTTTCCAAGGCAAGCACTTTTT
TCTGTACGGTGAATTCCCAGGCGACGAACGCAGGAAGCTTATTAGGTATGTCACCGCTTTCAACGGGGAG
TTGGAAGACTACATGAGCGACCGCGTCCAGTTCGTGATAACAGCCCAGGAGTGGGACCCTAACTTTGAAG
AGGCATTGATGGAAAACCCTTCGTTGGCATTCGTGAGGCCCAGATGGATCTACAGTTGTAATGAGAAGCA
AAAGCTGTTGCCACATCAACTTTACGGCGTTGTTCCGCAGGCGTCAGGTGGCTCCCCAAAGAAGAAACGC
AAGGTTTAGTGGCGGCCGCCGACGTCCGATCGTTCAAACATTTGGCAATAAAGTTTCTTAAGATTGAATC
CTGTTGCCGGTCTTGCGATGATTATCATATAATTTCTGTTGAATTACGTTAAGCATGTAATAATTAACAT
GTAATGCATGACGTTATTTATGAGATGGGTTTTTATGATTAGAGTCCCGCAATTATACATTTAATACGCG
ATAGAAAACAAAATATAGCGCGCAAACTAGGATAAATTATCGCGCGCGGTGTCATCTATGTTACTAGATC
GGGAATTGATCCCCCCTCGACAGCTTCCGGAAAGGGCGAATTCGCAACTTTGTATACAAAAGTTGAACGA
GAAACGTAAAATGATATAAATATCAATATATTAAATTAGATTTTGCATAAAAAACAGACTACATAATACT
GTAAAACACAACATATCCAGTCACTATGCCATCCAGCTGATATCCCCTATAGTGAGTCGTATTACATGGT
CATAGCTGTTTCCTGGCAGCTCTGGCCCGTGTCTCAAAATCTCTGATGTTACATTGCACAAGATAAAAAT
ATATCATCATGCCTCCTC
Features (pLannotate 1.2.2; 16 found; start..end, strand, type, name):
     96..119     +  promoter       Pc promoter (fragment): intI1 (promoter lies within the coding sequence); class 1 integron promoter
    295..351     +  CDS            GmR (fragment): gentamycin acetyltransferase; aacC1; confers resistance to gentamycin
    358..1149    +  CDS            SmR: aminoglycoside adenylyltransferase (Murphy, 1985); aadA; confers resistance to spectinomycin and streptomycin
   1242..1830    +  rep_origin     ori: high-copy-number ColE1/pMB1/pBR322/pUC origin of replication
   2013..2105    +  CDS            lacI (fragment): lac repressor; lacI; The lac repressor binds to the lac operator to inhibit transcription in E. coli. This inhibition can be relieved by adding lactose or isopropyl-β-D-thiogalactopyranoside (IPTG).
   2160..2187    -  terminator     rrnB T2 terminator: transcription terminator T2 from the E. coli rrnB gene
   2319..2362    +  terminator     rrnB T1 terminator: Escherichia coli rrnB; transcription terminator T1 from the E. coli rrnB gene
   2409..2445    -  CDS            lacZα (fragment): LacZα fragment of β-galactosidase; lacZ fragment
   2461..2560    +  protein_bind   attL1: mutant version of attL; recombination site for the Gateway® LR reaction LR Clonase™
   2576..3262    +  CDS            Apobec1: ABEC1_RAT - Experimental evidence at protein level: Swiss-Prot protein existence level 1. Catalytic component of the apolipoprotein B mRNA editing enzyme complex which is responsible for the postranscriptional editing of a CAA codon for Gln to a UAA codon for stop in the APOB mRNA. May also play a role in the epigenetic regulation of gene expression by participating in DNA demethylation. From Rattus norvegicus (Rat).
   3359..3378    +  CDS            2xFLAG (fragment): two tandem FLAG® epitope tags
   3434..7534    +  CDS            cas9: CAS9_STRP1 - Also known as csn1 From Streptococcus pyogenes serotype M1.
   7604..9493    +  CDS            Xrcc1: XRCC1_RAT - Also known as Xrcc-1. Experimental evidence at protein level: Swiss-Prot protein existence level 1. Involved in DNA single-strand break repair by mediating the assembly of DNA break repair protein complexes. Probably during DNA repair, negatively regulates ADP-ribose levels by modulating ADP- ribosyltransferase PARP1 activity. From Rattus norvegicus (Rat).
   9548..9800    +  terminator     NOS terminator: nopaline synthase terminator and poly(A) signal
   9845..9968    +  protein_bind   attR5: mutant version of attR; recombination site for the Gateway® LR reaction LR Clonase™
   9986..10004   -  promoter       T7 promoter: promoter for bacteriophage T7 RNA polymerase
