[The description below was written by a language model from this plasmid's Addgene catalogue record and pLannotate feature annotations shown in this document.]
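Description:
pYPQ265O2 is a 10,098 bp Gateway entry clone built on the pNJB91 backbone and intended for assembling plant CRISPR base-editing expression vectors. It is maintained in E. coli as a high-copy plasmid through a ColE1/pUC-type origin and is selected with spectinomycin via the aadA (SmR) aminoglycoside adenylyltransferase gene. Small remnants of other backbone elements (fragments of a gentamicin resistance gene, lacI, lacZα, an integron Pc promoter, rrnB terminators and a T7 promoter outside the cassette) are also annotated but appear to be vestigial.

The payload lies between attL1 and attR5 recombination sites, an arrangement used in multisite Gateway LR reactions so that this module can be combined with a compatible second entry clone, typically one carrying guide RNA, and a destination vector. The cassette encodes a single fusion protein: rat APOBEC1 cytidine deaminase at the N-terminus, a FLAG epitope region (catalogued as 3X FLAG, with NLS), the zCas9 nickase carrying D10A together with the listed SpRY substitutions (A61R, L1111R, D1135L, S1136W, N1317R, A1322R, R1333P, R1335Q, T1337R), which greatly relax the PAM requirement, and rat XRCC1, a single-strand break repair scaffold protein, at the C-terminus. A NOS terminator follows the coding sequence. No promoter is annotated upstream of the fusion within the att sites, and the record does not name one, so expression presumably depends on a promoter supplied by the destination vector.

Here deamination of cytosine on the nicked target is coupled to recruitment of base-excision repair through XRCC1, favouring C-to-G transversion rather than C-to-T editing. The associated work explored C-to-G base editing in rice, tomato and poplar.
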