Addgene plasmid #174002: pYPQ265O2
Purpose: Gateway entry clone (attL1 & attR5) rAPOBEC1-zCas9(D10A)-SpRY-rXRCC1 for C-G base editing
Depositing lab: Yiping Qi. Depositing organization: University of Maryland, College Park. Publication: Exploring C-To-G Base Editing in Rice, Tomato, and Poplar. Sretenovic S, Liu S, Li G, Cheng Y, Fan T, Xu Y, Zhou J, Zheng X, Coleman G, Zhang Y, Qi Y. Front Genome Ed. 2021 Sep 15;3:756766. doi: 10.3389/fgeed.2021.756766. eCollection 2021. PubMed 34713268.
Backbone
  Vector backbone: pNJB91
  Total vector size (bp): 10098
  Vector type: Plant Expression, CRISPR
Growth in bacteria
  Bacterial resistance: Spectinomycin, 50 μg/mL
  Growth temperature: 37°C
  Growth strain: DH5alpha
  Copy number: High Copy
Gene/Insert
  Gene/Insert name: rAPOBEC1-zCas9(D10A)-SpRY-rXRCC1
  Mutation: In zCas9(D10A)-SpRY: D10A, A61R, L1111R, D1135L, S1136W, N1317R, A1322R, R1333P, R1335Q, T1337R
  Tag / fusion protein: 3X FLAG, NLS
Terms and licenses: Academic/Nonprofit Terms; Industry Terms: Not Available to Industry
How to cite: pYPQ265O2 was a gift from Yiping Qi (Addgene plasmid # 174002 ; http://n2t.net/addgene:174002 ; RRID:Addgene_174002)
